Addgene plasmid #12444: pCAGGS-5HA-mISG15
Depositing lab: Dong-Er Zhang. Depositing organization: Scripps California (The Scripps Research Institute). Publication: Interferon-inducible ubiquitin E2, Ubc8, is a conjugating enzyme for protein ISGylation. Kim KI, Giannakopoulos NV, Virgin HW, Zhang DE. Mol Cell Biol. 2004 Nov . 24(21):9592-600. 10.1128/MCB.24.21.9592-9600.2004 PubMed 15485925.
Backbone
  Vector backbone: pCAGGS
  Backbone size w/o insert (bp): 4790
  Vector type: Mammalian Expression
Growth in bacteria
  Bacterial resistance: Ampicillin, 100 μg/mL
  Growth temperature: 37°C
  Growth strain: DH5alpha
  Copy number: High Copy
Gene/Insert
  Gene/Insert name: ISG15
  Species: M. musculus (mouse)
  Tag / fusion protein: 5xHA (N terminal on insert)
  Cloning method: Restriction Enzyme; 5′ cloning site KpnI (not destroyed); 3′ cloning site BglII (destroyed during cloning)
  Sequencing primers: 5′ pCAG-F
Terms and licenses: Academic/Nonprofit Terms; Industry Terms: Not Available to Industry
How to cite: pCAGGS-5HA-mISG15 was a gift from Dong-Er Zhang (Addgene plasmid # 12444 ; http://n2t.net/addgene:12444 ; RRID:Addgene_12444)
