[The description below was written by a language model from this plasmid's Addgene catalogue record.]
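Description:
pCAGGS-5HA-mISG15 is a mammalian expression plasmid built on the pCAGGS backbone (about 4.8 kb without the insert) that carries the mouse ISG15 coding sequence fused at its N terminus to five copies of the HA epitope. It is maintained in E. coli as a high-copy plasmid under ampicillin selection. The record does not list a mammalian selection marker, and no feature table is provided, so the individual regulatory elements are not itemised. pCAGGS vectors are generally known for driving inserts from the strong, broadly active CAG promoter (CMV enhancer combined with the chicken beta-actin promoter), and the listing of a pCAG forward sequencing primer is consistent with that arrangement. The insert was introduced by restriction cloning, with the KpnI site at the 5′ junction retained and the BglII site at the 3′ junction destroyed.

ISG15 is an interferon-induced ubiquitin-like protein that becomes covalently attached to target proteins in a process called ISGylation. Placing the tag at the N terminus leaves the C-terminal end of ISG15, through which conjugation occurs, unmodified, while the repeated HA epitope allows sensitive detection or immunoprecipitation of both free ISG15 and ISG15-conjugated proteins with anti-HA antibodies. The associated publication concerns the identification of an interferon-inducible E2 enzyme, Ubc8, as a conjugating enzyme for ISGylation. This suggests the plasmid's typical use: transient transfection into mammalian cells, often alongside components of the conjugation machinery, to reconstitute and monitor ISG15 modification of cellular proteins.
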