>Addgene plasmid #12444 | pCAGGS-5HA-mISG15 | addgene partial sequence | sequence record 19855 | pCAG-F 5'-GCAACGTGCTGGTTATTGTG-3'
GCTCATCGATGCATGGTACCGGGCCCCCCCTCGAGGTCGACGGTATCGATAAGCTTGCTTGTTCTTTTTG
CAGAAGCTCAGAATAAACGCTCAACTTTGGCCATGTACCCATACGATGTTCCAGATTACGCCATGTACCC
ATACGATGTTCCAGATTACGCCATGTACCCATACGATGTTCCAGATTACGCCATGGGTCATATGGCCTGG
GACCTAAAGGTGAAGATGCTGGGGGGTAACGATTTCCTGGTGTCCGTGACTAACTCCATGACGGTGTCAG
AACTGAAGAAGCAGATTGCCCAGAAGATTGGTGTGCCGGCTTTCCAGCAGCGCCTGGCCCACCAAACTGC
AGTGCTCCAGGACGGTCTTACCCTTTCCAGTCTGGGTCTGGGTCCCAGCAGCACAGTGATGCTAGTGGTA
CAGAACTGCAGCGAGCCTCTGAGCATCCTGGTGAGGAACGAAAGGGGCCACAGCAACATCTATGAGGTCT
TTCTGACGCAGACTGTAGACACGCTTAAGAAGAAGGTGTCCCAGCGGGAACAAGTCCACGAAGACCAGTT
CTGGCTGAGCTTCGAGGGAAGGCCCATGGAGGACAAGGAGCTGCTGGGGGAGTATGGCCTAAAGCCCCAG
TGCACAGTGATCAAGCATTTGCGCCTGAGGGGTGGGGGATCTTTTTCCCTCTGCCAAAATTATGGGGACA
TCATGAAGCCCCTTGAGCATCTGACTTCTGGCTAATAAAGGAATTTTATTTTCATTGCAATAGTGTGTTG
GAATTTT
